Addgene plasmid #236690: pAAVLINK-EF1alpha-5' NINL
Purpose: 5' AAVLINK plasmid for NINL expression
Depositing lab: Zhonghua Lu. Depositing organization: Shenzhen Institute of Advanced Technology (SIAT), Chinese Academy of Sciences. Publication: AAVLINK: A potent DNA-recombination method for large cargo delivery in gene therapy. Lin J, Lin Y, Liu N, Cao W, Zhang J, Wen S, Zhang Y, Liao W, Hong Z, Lin Y, Liu Q, Liu H, Li Q, Chen B, Li M, Luo Z, Yang L, Yang Y, Zheng SH, Wang Y, Chu H, Hu Y, Qin Y, Luo BX, Tian S, Chen Y, Yan T, Yang L, Wang H, Liu T, Jiang Y, Lu Z. Cell. 2026 Feb 5;189(3):969-986.e17. doi: 10.1016/j.cell.2025.12.039. Epub 2026 Jan 27. PubMed 41605211.
Backbone
  Vector backbone: pAAV-hSyn-EGFP
  Backbone manufacturer: Addgene
  Vector type: AAV
Growth in bacteria
  Bacterial resistance: Ampicillin, 100 μg/mL
  Growth temperature: 37°C
  Growth strain: NEB Stable
  Copy number: High Copy
Gene/Insert
  Gene/Insert name: NINL
  Species: H. sapiens (human)
  Entrez Gene: NINL (a.k.a. NLP)
  Promoter: EF1alpha
  Tag / fusion protein: HA (N terminal on insert)
  Cloning method: Restriction Enzyme; 5′ cloning site unknown (unknown if destroyed)
Terms and licenses: Academic/Nonprofit Terms; Industry Terms: Not Available to Industry
Depositor comments: See publication for corresponding AAV Link vectors.
How to cite: pAAVLINK-EF1alpha-5' NINL was a gift from Zhonghua Lu (Addgene plasmid # 236690 ; http://n2t.net/addgene:236690 ; RRID:Addgene_236690)
