[The description below was written by a language model from this plasmid's Addgene catalogue record and pLannotate feature annotations shown in this document.]
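Description:
pAAVLINK-EF1alpha-5' NINL is an AAV transfer plasmid of about 6.2 kb, built on the pAAV-hSyn-EGFP backbone. It serves as the 5' half of a two-vector AAVLINK set for expressing human NINL (also known as NLP), a protein involved in microtubule organisation whose coding sequence is too long for convenient packaging in a single AAV genome. It is maintained in bacteria through a high-copy ColE1/pUC-type origin and an ampicillin resistance (β-lactamase) cassette, and it also carries an f1 phage origin. The payload is flanked by AAV2 inverted terminal repeats, which direct replication and packaging of the intervening DNA into AAV particles. The right-hand ITR is annotated in full, while the left-hand one was detected only as short fragments in the sequencing-derived annotation.

Between the ITRs, an EF-1α core promoter followed by an HTLV-1 LTR-derived segment (a common composite promoter/leader arrangement) drives an N-terminal portion of the NINL coding sequence. The catalogue lists an N-terminal HA tag, although the feature table does not annotate it separately. The partial open reading frame runs directly into a fragment of a chimeric β-globin/immunoglobulin intron, consistent with a splice donor, and is followed by a lox2272 site (annotated as a fragment). No polyadenylation signal is annotated. This layout fits a design in which Cre-mediated recombination at the lox site joins this genome to a matching 3' vector in co-transduced cells. Splicing would then remove the junction to restore a full-length transcript. The record does not describe the mechanism explicitly, and it refers to the associated publication for the partner vectors. The intended use is large-cargo gene delivery by dual AAV.
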