Features (pLannotate 1.2.2; 16 found; start..end, strand, type, name):
     12..39      +  repeat_region  AAV2 ITR (fragment): inverted terminal repeat of adeno-associated virus serotype 2 inverted
     68..95      +  repeat_region  AAV2 ITR (fragment): inverted terminal repeat of adeno-associated virus serotype 2 inverted
    145..161     -  misc_feature   MCS (fragment): pUC18/19 multiple cloning site
    187..398     +  promoter       EF-1α core promoter: core promoter for human elongation factor EF-1α
    411..679     +  LTR            5' LTR (truncated): truncated 5' long terminal repeat (LTR) from human T-cell leukemia virus (HTLV) type 1
    749..3337    +  CDS            NINL (fragment): NINL_HUMAN - Also known as KIAA0980, NLP. Experimental evidence at protein level: Swiss-Prot protein existence level 1. Involved in the microtubule organization in interphase cells. Overexpression induces the fragmentation of the Golgi, and causes lysosomes to disperse toward the cell periphery; it also interferes with mitotic spindle assembly. May play a role in ovarian carcinogenesis. From Homo sapiens (Human).
   3336..3376    +  intron         chimeric intron (fragment): chimera between introns from human β-globin and immunoglobulin heavy chain genes
   3385..3413    +  protein_bind   lox2272 (fragment): Cre-mediated recombination occurs in the 8-bp core sequence (GGATACTT). lox2272 sites are compatible with each other, but incompatible with loxP or loxN sites (Lee and Saito, 1988). Cre recombinase
   3458..3598    +  repeat_region  AAV2 ITR: inverted terminal repeat of adeno-associated virus serotype 2 inverted
   3603..3654    -  misc_feature   bom (fragment): basis of mobility region from pBR322
   3673..4128    +  rep_origin     f1 ori (sequence partly withheld): f1 bacteriophage origin of replication; arrow indicates direction of (+) strand synthesis
   4129..4178    -  misc_feature   bom (fragment): basis of mobility region from pBR322
   4280..4315    -  CDS            rop (fragment): Rop protein, which maintains plasmids at low copy number; rop
   4410..4514    +  promoter       AmpR promoter: bla
   4515..5375    +  CDS            AmpR: β-lactamase; bla; confers resistance to ampicillin, carbenicillin, and related antibiotics
   5546..6134    +  rep_origin     ori: high-copy-number ColE1/pMB1/pBR322/pUC origin of replication
>Addgene plasmid #236690 | pAAVLINK-EF1alpha-5' NINL | addgene full sequence | sequence record 479616 | Addgene NGS Result
CCTGCAGGCAGCTGCGCGCTCGCTCGCTCACTGAGGCCGCCCGGGCGTCGGGCGACCTTTGGTCGCCCGG
CCTCAGTGAGCGAGCGAGCGCGCAGAGAGGGAGTGGCCAACTCCATCACTAGGGGTTCCTGCGGCCGCAC
GCGTGTCGACTCTAGAGGATCTGCGATCGCTCCGGTGCCCGTCAGTGGGCAGAGCGCACATCGCCCACAG
TCCCCGAGAAGTTGGGGGGAGGGGTCGGCAATTGAACGGGTGCCTAGAGAAGGTGGCGCGGGGTAAACTG
GGAAAGTGATGTCGTGTACTGGCTCCGCCTTTTTCCCGAGGGTGGGGGAGAACCGTATATAAGTGCAGTA
GTCGCCGTGAACGTTCTTTTTCGCAACGGGTTTGCCGCCAGAACACAGCTGAAGCTTCGAGGGGCTCGCA
TCTCTCCTTCACGCGCCCGCCGCCCTACCTGAGGCCGCCATCCACGCCGGTTGAGTCGCGTTCTGCCGCC
TCCCGCCTGTGGTGCCTCCTGAACTGCGTCCGCCGTCTAGGTAAGTTTAAAGCTCAGGTCGAGACCGGGC
CTTTGTCCGGCGCTCCCTTGGAGCCTACCTAGACTCAGCCGGCTCTCCACGCTTTGCCTGACCCTGCTTG
CTCAACTCTACGTCTTTGTTTCGTTTTCTGTTCTGCGCCGTTACAGATCCAAGCTGTGACCGGCGCCTAC
CGTACGGCCACCATGTACCCTTATGACGTACCTGACTATGCTGGATCTGATGAAGAAGAGAACCACTATG
TCTCGCAGCTCAGGGAAGTCTACAGCAGCTGCGACACCACGGGGACTGGCTTTCTGGACCGCCAGGAGCT
GACCCAGCTCTGCCTTAAGCTTCACCTGGAGCAGCAGCTGCCCGTCCTCCTGCAGACGCTTCTCGGAAAC
GACCATTTCGCCAGGGTTAACTTTGAGGAATTTAAGGAAGGTTTTGTGGCTGTGTTGTCTTCAAATGCTG
GTGTTCGCCCCTCAGATGAAGACAGTAGTTCTTTGGAATCAGCTGCCTCCAGTGCCATCCCTCCAAAGTA
TGTGAATGGTTCTAAGTGGTATGGCCGTCGGAGCCGGCCTGAGCTATGTGACGCTGCCACAGAAGCCAGA
CGCGTGCCGGAGCAGCAAACCCAGGCCAGCCTGAAAAGTCACCTCTGGCGCTCAGCGTCTCTGGAGAGCG
TGGAGAGTCCCAAGTCAGATGAAGAGGCCGAGAGCACTAAAGAAGCTCAGAATGAATTATTTGAAGCACA
AGGACAGCTGCAGACCTGGGATTCTGAGGACTTTGGGAGCCCCCAGAAGTCCTGCAGCCCCTCCTTTGAC
ACCCCAGAGAGCCAGATCCGGGGCGTGTGGGAAGAGCTGGGGGTGGGCAGCAGCGGACACCTGAGCGAGC
AGGAGCTGGCTGTGGTCTGCCAGAGCGTCGGGCTCCAGGGACTCGAGAAAGAGGAACTCGAAGACCTGTT
TAACAAACTGGATCAAGACGGAGACGGCAAAGTGAGTCTTGAGGAATTCCAGCTTGGCCTCTTCAGTCAT
GAGCCCGCGCTACTTCTAGAGTCTTCCACTCGGGTTAAACCGAGCAAGGCTTGGTCTCATTACCAGGTCC
CAGAGGAGAGCGGCTGCCACACCACCACAACCTCATCCCTCGTGTCCCTGTGCTCCAGCCTGCGCCTCTT
CTCCAGCATTGACGATGGTTCTGGCTTCGCTTTTCCTGATCAGGTCCTGGCCATGTGGACCCAGGAGGGG
ATTCAGAATGGCAGGGAGATCTTGCAGAGCCTGGACTTCAGCGTGGACGAGAAGGTGAACCTTCTGGAGC
TGACCTGGGCCCTTGACAACGAGCTCATGACAGTGGACAGTGCCGTCCAGCAGGCAGCCCTGGCCTGCTA
CCACCAGGAGCTGAGCTACCAGCAAGGGCAGGTGGAGCAGCTGGCAAGGGAGCGTGACAAGGCAAGGCAG
GACCTGGAGAGGGCCGAGAAGAGGAACCTGGAGTTTGTGAAAGAGATGGACGACTGCCACTCCACCCTGG
AGCAGCTCACGGAGAAGAAAATCAAGCATCTGGAGCAGGGGTACCGGGAAAGGCTGAGCCTCCTGCGGTC
TGAGGTGGAGGCGGAGCGAGAGCTGTTCTGGGAGCAGGCCCACAGGCAGAGGGCCGCGCTGGAGTGGGAC
GTGGGGCGCCTGCAGGCTGAGGAGGCTGGCCTCCGCGAGAAGCTGACCCTGGCCCTGAAGGAAAACAGTC
GCCTACAGAAGGAGATTGTGGAAGTGGTGGAAAAGCTTTCGGATTCGGAGAGGCTGGCCCTGAAGCTGCA
GAAGGACCTGGAGTTTGTGCTGAAGGACAAGCTGGAGCCACAGAGTGCAGAGCTCCTGGCCCAGGAGGAG
CGGTTCGCAGCAGTCCTGAAGGAATACGAGCTCAAGTGCCGGGACCTGCAGGACCGCAACGATGAGCTGC
AAGCTGAGCTGGAAGGCCTGTGGGCGCGGCTGCCCAAGAACCGGCACAGCCCCTCATGGAGCCCGGATGG
GCGCAGACGGCAGCTCCCTGGACTCGGCCCAGCAGGCATTTCATTCCTGGGTAATTCTGCTCCAGTGAGT
ATAGAAACGGAGCTGATGATGGAGCAGGTAAAGGAGCATTACCAAGACCTCAGGACCCAGCTGGAGACCA
AGGTAAATTACTACGAAAGGGAAATTGCGGCACTGAAAAGGAACTTTGAGAAGGAGAGGAAGGACATGGA
GCAGGCTCGCCGGCGCGAGGTCAGCGTGCTGGAGGGTCAGAAGGCCGACCTGGAGGAGCTCCACGAGAAG
TCTCAGGAGGTCATCTGGGGCCTGCAGGAGCAGCTGCAGGACACAGCCCGCGGCCCCGAGCCTGAGCAGA
TGGGCCTGGCACCCTGCTGCACCCAGGCACTGTGTGGCCTGGCCCTGCGGCATCACAGCCACCTGCAGCA
GATCAGGAGAGAGGCTGAGGCGGAGCTGAGTGGAGAGCTGTCGGGGCTGGGAGCCCTGCCCGCTCGCAGA
GACCTGACCTTGGAGCTGGAGGAGCCGCCGCAGGGACCCCTGCCACGCGGGAGCCAGAGGTCGGAGCAGC
TGGAGCTGGAGAGGGCACTGAAGCTGCAGCCCTGTGCGAGCGAGAAGCGCGCCCAGATGTGCGTATCGTT
GGCCCTCGAGGAGGAGGAGTTGGAGCTTGCCCGCGGGAAGCGAGTGGACGGGCCCTCCCTGGAAGCAGAG
ATGCAGGCCCTGCCGAAAGATGGGCTGGTGGCAGGAAGTGGCCAGGAGGGCACACGTGGCCTCCTACCAC
TGCGTCCGGGCTGTGGGGAGCGGCCACTGGCCTGGCTGGCCCCAGGTAAGTATCAAGGTTACAAGACAGG
TTTAAGGAGACCAATAAGCTATTATTCGTATAGGATACTTTATACGAAGTTATTAAGTTATGGAGACCGG
TGTGGCACGTGCGGACCGAGCGGCCGCAGGAACCCCTAGTGATGGAGTTGGCCACTCCCTCTCTGCGCGC
TCGCTCGCTCACTGAGGCCGGGCGACCAAAGGTCGCCCGACGCCCGGGCTTTGCCCGGGCGGCCTCAGTG
AGCGAGCGAGCGCGCAGCTGCCTGCAGGGGCGCCTGATGCGGTATTTTCTCCTTACGCATCTGTGCGGTA
TTTCACACCGCATA
[95 nt withheld, positions 3655-3749]
T
[46 nt withheld, positions 3751-3796]
C
[141 nt withheld, positions 3798-3938]
CCTTTGACGTTGGAGTCCACGTTCTTT
[37 nt withheld, positions 3966-4002]
ACTCTATCTCGGGCTATTCTTTTGATTTATAAGGGATTTTGCCGATTTCGGTCTATTGGTTAAAAAATGA
GCTGATTTAACAAAAATTTAACGCGAATTTTAACAAAATATTAACGTTTACAATTTTATGGTGCACTCTC
AGTACAATCTGCTCTGATGCCGCATAGTTAAGCCAGCCCCGACACCCGCCAACACCCGCTGACGCGCCCT
GACGGGCTTGTCTGCTCCCGGCATCCGCTTACAGACAAGCTGTGACCGTCTCCGGGAGCTGCATGTGTCA
GAGGTTTTCACCGTCATCACCGAAACGCGCGAGACGAAAGGGCCTCGTGATACGCCTATTTTTATAGGTT
AATGTCATGATAATAATGGTTTCTTAGACGTCAGGTGGCACTTTTCGGGGAAATGTGCGCGGAACCCCTA
TTTGTTTATTTTTCTAAATACATTCAAATATGTATCCGCTCATGAGACAATAACCCTGATAAATGCTTCA
ATAATATTGAAAAAGGAAGAGTATGAGTATTCAACATTTCCGTGTCGCCCTTATTCCCTTTTTTGCGGCA
TTTTGCCTTCCTGTTTTTGCTCACCCAGAAACGCTGGTGAAAGTAAAAGATGCTGAAGATCAGTTGGGTG
CACGAGTGGGTTACATCGAACTGGATCTCAACAGCGGTAAGATCCTTGAGAGTTTTCGCCCCGAAGAACG
TTTTCCAATGATGAGCACTTTTAAAGTTCTGCTATGTGGCGCGGTATTATCCCGTATTGACGCCGGGCAA
GAGCAACTCGGTCGCCGCATACACTATTCTCAGAATGACTTGGTTGAGTACTCACCAGTCACAGAAAAGC
ATCTTACGGATGGCATGACAGTAAGAGAATTATGCAGTGCTGCCATAACCATGAGTGATAACACTGCGGC
CAACTTACTTCTGACAACGATCGGAGGACCGAAGGAGCTAACCGCTTTTTTGCACAACATGGGGGATCAT
GTAACTCGCCTTGATCGTTGGGAACCGGAGCTGAATGAAGCCATACCAAACGACGAGCGTGACACCACGA
TGCCTGTAGCAATGGCAACAACGTTGCGCAAACTATTAACTGGCGAACTACTTACTCTAGCTTCCCGGCA
ACAATTAATAGACTGGATGGAGGCGGATAAAGTTGCAGGACCACTTCTGCGCTCGGCCCTTCCGGCTGGC
TGGTTTATTGCTGATAAATCTGGAGCCGGTGAGCGTGGGTCTCGCGGTATCATTGCAGCACTGGGGCCAG
ATGGTAAGCCCTCCCGTATCGTAGTTATCTACACGACGGGGAGTCAGGCAACTATGGATGAACGAAATAG
ACAGATCGCTGAGATAGGTGCCTCACTGATTAAGCATTGGTAACTGTCAGACCAAGTTTACTCATATATA
CTTTAGATTGATTTAAAACTTCATTTTTAATTTAAAAGGATCTAGGTGAAGATCCTTTTTGATAATCTCA
TGACCAAAATCCCTTAACGTGAGTTTTCGTTCCACTGAGCGTCAGACCCCGTAGAAAAGATCAAAGGATC
TTCTTGAGATCCTTTTTTTCTGCGCGTAATCTGCTGCTTGCAAACAAAAAAACCACCGCTACCAGCGGTG
GTTTGTTTGCCGGATCAAGAGCTACCAACTCTTTTTCCGAAGGTAACTGGCTTCAGCAGAGCGCAGATAC
CAAATACTGTTCTTCTAGTGTAGCCGTAGTTAGGCCACCACTTCAAGAACTCTGTAGCACCGCCTACATA
CCTCGCTCTGCTAATCCTGTTACCAGTGGCTGCTGCCAGTGGCGATAAGTCGTGTCTTACCGGGTTGGAC
TCAAGACGATAGTTACCGGATAAGGCGCAGCGGTCGGGCTGAACGGGGGGTTCGTGCACACAGCCCAGCT
TGGAGCGAACGACCTACACCGAACTGAGATACCTACAGCGTGAGCTATGAGAAAGCGCCACGCTTCCCGA
AGGGAGAAAGGCGGACAGGTATCCGGTAAGCGGCAGGGTCGGAACAGGAGAGCGCACGAGGGAGCTTCCA
GGGGGAAACGCCTGGTATCTTTATAGTCCTGTCGGGTTTCGCCACCTCTGACTTGAGCGTCGATTTTTGT
GATGCTCGTCAGGGGGGCGGAGCCTATGGAAAAACGCCAGCAACGCGGCCTTTTTACGGTTCCTGGCCTT
TTGCTGGCCTTTTGCTCACATGT
